>Addgene plasmid #86339 | PX458_ZNF792_1 | depositor full sequence | sequence record 168220 | Full Sequence
TTTTGCTCACATGTNNGAGGGCCTATTTCCCATGATTCCTTCATATTTGCATATACGATACAAGGCTGTT
AGAGAGATAATTGGAATTAATTTGACTGTAAACACAAAGATATTAGTACAAAATACGTGACGTAGAAAGT
AATAATTTCTTGGGTAGTTTGCAGTTTTAAAATTATGTTTTAAAATGGACTATCATATGCTTACCGTAAC
TTGAAAGTATTTCGATTTCTTGGCTTTATATATCTTGTGGAAAGGACGAAACACCGCAACACAGCTAGCA
TTCCTAGTTTTAGAGCTAGAAATAGCAAGTTAAAATAAGGCTAGTCCGTTATCAACTTGAAAAAGTGGCA
CCGAGTCGGTGCTTTTTTGTTTTAGAGCTAGAAATAGCAAGTTAAAATAAGGCTAGTCCGTTTTTAGCGC
GTGCGCCAATTCTGCAGACAAATGGCTCTAGAGGTACCCGTTACATAACTTACGGTAAATGGCCCGCCTG
GCTGACCGCCCAACGACCCCCGCCCATTGACGTCAATAGTAACGCCAATAGGGACTTTCCATTGACGTCA
ATGGGTGGAGTATTTACGGTAAACTGCCCACTTGGCAGTACATCAAGTGTATCATATGCCAAGTACGCCC
CCTATTGACGTCAATGACGGTAAATGGCCCGCCTGGCATTGTGCCCAGTACATGACCTTATGGGACTTTC
CTACTTGGCAGTACATCTACGTATTAGTCATCGCTATTACCATGGTCGAGGTGAGCCCCACGTTCTGCTT
CACTCTCCCCATCTCCCCCCCCTCCCCACCCCCAATTTTGTATTTATTTATTTTTTAATTATTTTGTGCA
GCGATGGGGGCGGGGGGGGGGGGGGGGCGCGCGCCAGGCGGGGCGGGGCGGGGCGAGGGGCGGGGCGGGG
CGAGGCGGAGAGGTGCGGCGGCAGCCAATCAGAGCGGCGCGCTCCGAAAGTTTCCTTTTATGGCGAGGCG
GCGGCGGCGGCGGCCCTATAAAAAGCGAAGCGCGCGGCGGGCGGGAGTCGCTGCGACGCTGCCTTCGCCC
CGTGCCCCGCTCCGCCGCCGCCTCGCGCCGCCCGCCCCGGCTCTGACTGACCGCGTTACTCCCACAGGTG
AGCGGGCGGGACGGCCCTTCTCCTCCGGGCTGTAATTAGCTGAGCAAGAGGTAAGGGTTTAAGGGATGGT
TGGTTGGTGGGGTATTAATGTTTAATTACCTGGAGCACCTGCCTGAAATCACTTTTTTTCAGGTTGGACC
GGTGCCACCATGGACTATAAGGACCACGACGGAGACTACAAGGATCATGATATTGATTACAAAGACGATG
ACGATAAGATGGCCCCAAAGAAGAAGCGGAAGGTCGGTATCCACGGAGTCCCAGCAGCCGACAAGAAGTA
CAGCATCGGCCTGGACATCGGCACCAACTCTGTGGGCTGGGCCGTGATCACCGACGAGTACAAGGTGCCC
AGCAAGAAATTCAAGGTGCTGGGCAACACCGACCGGCACAGCATCAAGAAGAACCTGATCGGAGCCCTGC
TGTTCGACAGCGGCGAAACAGCCGAGGCCACCCGGCTGAAGAGAACCGCCAGAAGAAGATACACCAGACG
GAAGAACCGGATCTGCTATCTGCAAGAGATCTTCAGCAACGAGATGGCCAAGGTGGACGACAGCTTCTTC
CACAGACTGGAAGAGTCCTTCCTGGTGGAAGAGGATAAGAAGCACGAGCGGCACCCCATCTTCGGCAACA
TCGTGGACGAGGTGGCCTACCACGAGAAGTACCCCACCATCTACCACCTGAGAAAGAAACTGGTGGACAG
CACCGACAAGGCCGACCTGCGGCTGATCTATCTGGCCCTGGCCCACATGATCAAGTTCCGGGGCCACTTC
CTGATCGAGGGCGACCTGAACCCCGACAACAGCGACGTGGACAAGCTGTTCATCCAGCTGGTGCAGACCT
ACAACCAGCTGTTCGAGGAAAACCCCATCAACGCCAGCGGCGTGGACGCCAAGGCCATCCTGTCTGCCAG
ACTGAGCAAGAGCAGACGGCTGGAAAATCTGATCGCCCAGCTGCCCGGCGAGAAGAAGAATGGCCTGTTC
GGAAACCTGATTGCCCTGAGCCTGGGCCTGACCCCCAACTTCAAGAGCAACTTCGACCTGGCCGAGGATG
CCAAACTGCAGCTGAGCAAGGACACCTACGACGACGACCTGGACAACCTGCTGGCCCAGATCGGCGACCA
GTACGCCGACCTGTTTCTGGCCGCCAAGAACCTGTCCGACGCCATCCTGCTGAGCGACATCCTGAGAGTG
AACACCGAGATCACCAAGGCCCCCCTGAGCGCCTCTATGATCAAGAGATACGACGAGCACCACCAGGACC
TGACCCTGCTGAAAGCTCTCGTGCGGCAGCAGCTGCCTGAGAAGTACAAAGAGATTTTCTTCGACCAGAG
CAAGAACGGCTACGCCGGCTACATTGACGGCGGAGCCAGCCAGGAAGAGTTCTACAAGTTCATCAAGCCC
ATCCTGGAAAAGATGGACGGCACCGAGGAACTGCTCGTGAAGCTGAACAGAGAGGACCTGCTGCGGAAGC
AGCGGACCTTCGACAACGGCAGCATCCCCCACCAGATCCACCTGGGAGAGCTGCACGCCATTCTGCGGCG
GCAGGAAGATTTTTACCCATTCCTGAAGGACAACCGGGAAAAGATCGAGAAGATCCTGACCTTCCGCATC
CCCTACTACGTGGGCCCTCTGGCCAGGGGAAACAGCAGATTCGCCTGGATGACCAGAAAGAGCGAGGAAA
CCATCACCCCCTGGAACTTCGAGGAAGTGGTGGACAAGGGCGCTTCCGCCCAGAGCTTCATCGAGCGGAT
GACCAACTTCGATAAGAACCTGCCCAACGAGAAGGTGCTGCCCAAGCACAGCCTGCTGTACGAGTACTTC
ACCGTGTATAACGAGCTGACCAAAGTGAAATACGTGACCGAGGGAATGAGAAAGCCCGCCTTCCTGAGCG
GCGAGCAGAAAAAGGCCATCGTGGACCTGCTGTTCAAGACCAACCGGAAAGTGACCGTGAAGCAGCTGAA
AGAGGACTACTTCAAGAAAATCGAGTGCTTCGACTCCGTGGAAATCTCCGGCGTGGAAGATCGGTTCAAC
GCCTCCCTGGGCACATACCACGATCTGCTGAAAATTATCAAGGACAAGGACTTCCTGGACAATGAGGAAA
ACGAGGACATTCTGGAAGATATCGTGCTGACCCTGACACTGTTTGAGGACAGAGAGATGATCGAGGAACG
GCTGAAAACCTATGCCCACCTGTTCGACGACAAAGTGATGAAGCAGCTGAAGCGGCGGAGATACACCGGC
TGGGGCAGGCTGAGCCGGAAGCTGATCAACGGCATCCGGGACAAGCAGTCCGGCAAGACAATCCTGGATT
TCCTGAAGTCCGACGGCTTCGCCAACAGAAACTTCATGCAGCTGATCCACGACGACAGCCTGACCTTTAA
AGAGGACATCCAGAAAGCCCAGGTGTCCGGCCAGGGCGATAGCCTGCACGAGCACATTGCCAATCTGGCC
GGCAGCCCCGCCATTAAGAAGGGCATCCTGCAGACAGTGAAGGTGGTGGACGAGCTCGTGAAAGTGATGG
GCCGGCACAAGCCCGAGAACATCGTGATCGAAATGGCCAGAGAGAACCAGACCACCCAGAAGGGACAGAA
GAACAGCCGCGAGAGAATGAAGCGGATCGAAGAGGGCATCAAAGAGCTGGGCAGCCAGATCCTGAAAGAA
CACCCCGTGGAAAACACCCAGCTGCAGAACGAGAAGCTGTACCTGTACTACCTGCAGAATGGGCGGGATA
TGTACGTGGACCAGGAACTGGACATCAACCGGCTGTCCGACTACGATGTGGACCATATCGTGCCTCAGAG
CTTTCTGAAGGACGACTCCATCGACAACAAGGTGCTGACCAGAAGCGACAAGAACCGGGGCAAGAGCGAC
AACGTGCCCTCCGAAGAGGTCGTGAAGAAGATGAAGAACTACTGGCGGCAGCTGCTGAACGCCAAGCTGA
TTACCCAGAGAAAGTTCGACAATCTGACCAAGGCCGAGAGAGGCGGCCTGAGCGAACTGGATAAGGCCGG
CTTCATCAAGAGACAGCTGGTGGAAACCCGGCAGATCACAAAGCACGTGGCACAGATCCTGGACTCCCGG
ATGAACACTAAGTACGACGAGAATGACAAGCTGATCCGGGAAGTGAAAGTGATCACCCTGAAGTCCAAGC
TGGTGTCCGATTTCCGGAAGGATTTCCAGTTTTACAAAGTGCGCGAGATCAACAACTACCACCACGCCCA
CGACGCCTACCTGAACGCCGTCGTGGGAACCGCCCTGATCAAAAAGTACCCTAAGCTGGAAAGCGAGTTC
GTGTACGGCGACTACAAGGTGTACGACGTGCGGAAGATGATCGCCAAGAGCGAGCAGGAAATCGGCAAGG
CTACCGCCAAGTACTTCTTCTACAGCAACATCATGAACTTTTTCAAGACCGAGATTACCCTGGCCAACGG
CGAGATCCGGAAGCGGCCTCTGATCGAGACAAACGGCGAAACCGGGGAGATCGTGTGGGATAAGGGCCGG
GATTTTGCCACCGTGCGGAAAGTGCTGAGCATGCCCCAAGTGAATATCGTGAAAAAGACCGAGGTGCAGA
CAGGCGGCTTCAGCAAAGAGTCTATCCTGCCCAAGAGGAACAGCGATAAGCTGATCGCCAGAAAGAAGGA
CTGGGACCCTAAGAAGTACGGCGGCTTCGACAGCCCCACCGTGGCCTATTCTGTGCTGGTGGTGGCCAAA
GTGGAAAAGGGCAAGTCCAAGAAACTGAAGAGTGTGAAAGAGCTGCTGGGGATCACCATCATGGAAAGAA
GCAGCTTCGAGAAGAATCCCATCGACTTTCTGGAAGCCAAGGGCTACAAAGAAGTGAAAAAGGACCTGAT
CATCAAGCTGCCTAAGTACTCCCTGTTCGAGCTGGAAAACGGCCGGAAGAGAATGCTGGCCTCTGCCGGC
GAACTGCAGAAGGGAAACGAACTGGCCCTGCCCTCCAAATATGTGAACTTCCTGTACCTGGCCAGCCACT
ATGAGAAGCTGAAGGGCTCCCCCGAGGATAATGAGCAGAAACAGCTGTTTGTGGAACAGCACAAGCACTA
CCTGGACGAGATCATCGAGCAGATCAGCGAGTTCTCCAAGAGAGTGATCCTGGCCGACGCTAATCTGGAC
AAAGTGCTGTCCGCCTACAACAAGCACCGGGATAAGCCCATCAGAGAGCAGGCCGAGAATATCATCCACC
TGTTTACCCTGACCAATCTGGGAGCCCCTGCCGCCTTCAAGTACTTTGACACCACCATCGACCGGAAGAG
GTACACCAGCACCAAAGAGGTGCTGGACGCCACCCTGATCCACCAGAGCATCACCGGCCTGTACGAGACA
CGGATCGACCTGTCTCAGCTGGGAGGCGACAAAAGGCCGGCGGCCACGAAAAAGGCCGGCCAGGCAAAAA
AGAAAAAGGAATTCGGCAGTGGAGAGGGCAGAGGAAGTCTGCTAACATGCGGTGACGTCGAGGAGAATCC
TGGCCCAGTGAGCAAGGGCGAGGAGCTGTTCACCGGGGTGGTGCCCATCCTGGTCGAGCTGGACGGCGAC
GTAAACGGCCACAAGTTCAGCGTGTCCGGCGAGGGCGAGGGCGATGCCACCTACGGCAAGCTGACCCTGA
AGTTCATCTGCACCACCGGCAAGCTGCCCGTGCCCTGGCCCACCCTCGTGACCACCCTGACCTACGGCGT
GCAGTGCTTCAGCCGCTACCCCGACCACATGAAGCAGCACGACTTCTTCAAGTCCGCCATGCCCGAAGGC
TACGTCCAGGAGCGCACCATCTTCTTCAAGGACGACGGCAACTACAAGACCCGCGCCGAGGTGAAGTTCG
AGGGCGACACCCTGGTGAACCGCATCGAGCTGAAGGGCATCGACTTCAAGGAGGACGGCAACATCCTGGG
GCACAAGCTGGAGTACAACTACAACAGCCACAACGTCTATATCATGGCCGACAAGCAGAAGAACGGCATC
AAGGTGAACTTCAAGATCCGCCACAACATCGAGGACGGCAGCGTGCAGCTCGCCGACCACTACCAGCAGA
ACACCCCCATCGGCGACGGCCCCGTGCTGCTGCCCGACAACCACTACCTGAGCACCCAGTCCGCCCTGAG
CAAAGACCCCAACGAGAAGCGCGATCACATGGTCCTGCTGGAGTTCGTGACCGCCGCCGGGATCACTCTC
GGCATGGACGAGCTGTACAAGGAATTCTAACTAGAGCTCGCTGATCAGCCTCGACTGTGCCTTCTAGTTG
CCAGCCATCTGTTGTTTGCCCCTCCCCCGTGCCTTCCTTGACCCTGGAAGGTGCCACTCCCACTGTCCTT
TCCTAATAAAATGAGGAAATTGCATCGCATTGTCTGAGTAGGTGTCATTCTATTCTGGGGGGTGGGGTGG
GGCAGGACAGCAAGGGGGAGGATTGGGAAGAGAATAGCAGGCATGCTGGGGAGCGGCCGCAGGAACCCCT
AGTGATGGAGTTGGCCACTCCCTCTCTGCGCGCTCGCTCGCTCACTGAGGCCGGGCGACCAAAGGTCGCC
CGACGCCCGGGCTTTGCCCGGGCGGCCTCAGTGAGCGAGCGAGCGCGCAGCTGCCTGCAGGGGCGCCTGA
TGCGGTATTTTCTCCTTACGCATCTGTGCGGTATTTCACACCGCATA
[142 nt withheld, positions 6768-6909]
C
[141 nt withheld, positions 6911-7051]
CCTTTGACGTTGGAGTCCACGTTCTTT
[37 nt withheld, positions 7079-7115]
ACCCTATCTCGGGCTATTCTTTTGATTTATAAGGGATTTTGCCGATTTCGGCCTATTGGTTAAAAAATGA
GCTGATTTAACAAAAATTTAACGCGAATTTTAACAAAATATTAACGTTTACAATTTTATGGTGCACTCTC
AGTACAATCTGCTCTGATGCCGCATAGTTAAGCCAGCCCCGACACCCGCCAACACCCGCTGACGCGCCCT
GACGGGCTTGTCTGCTCCCGGCATCCGCTTACAGACAAGCTGTGACCGTCTCCGGGAGCTGCATGTGTCA
GAGGTTTTCACCGTCATCACCGAAACGCGCGAGACGAAAGGGCCTCGTGATACGCCTATTTTTATAGGTT
AATGTCATGATAATAATGGTTTCTTAGACGTCAGGTGGCACTTTTCGGGGAAATGTGCGCGGAACCCCTA
TTTGTTTATTTTTCTAAATACATTCAAATATGTATCCGCTCATGAGACAATAACCCTGATAAATGCTTCA
ATAATATTGAAAAAGGAAGAGTATGAGTATTCAACATTTCCGTGTCGCCCTTATTCCCTTTTTTGCGGCA
TTTTGCCTTCCTGTTTTTGCTCACCCAGAAACGCTGGTGAAAGTAAAAGATGCTGAAGATCAGTTGGGTG
CACGAGTGGGTTACATCGAACTGGATCTCAACAGCGGTAAGATCCTTGAGAGTTTTCGCCCCGAAGAACG
TTTTCCAATGATGAGCACTTTTAAAGTTCTGCTATGTGGCGCGGTATTATCCCGTATTGACGCCGGGCAA
GAGCAACTCGGTCGCCGCATACACTATTCTCAGAATGACTTGGTTGAGTACTCACCAGTCACAGAAAAGC
ATCTTACGGATGGCATGACAGTAAGAGAATTATGCAGTGCTGCCATAACCATGAGTGATAACACTGCGGC
CAACTTACTTCTGACAACGATCGGAGGACCGAAGGAGCTAACCGCTTTTTTGCACAACATGGGGGATCAT
GTAACTCGCCTTGATCGTTGGGAACCGGAGCTGAATGAAGCCATACCAAACGACGAGCGTGACACCACGA
TGCCTGTAGCAATGGCAACAACGTTGCGCAAACTATTAACTGGCGAACTACTTACTCTAGCTTCCCGGCA
ACAATTAATAGACTGGATGGAGGCGGATAAAGTTGCAGGACCACTTCTGCGCTCGGCCCTTCCGGCTGGC
TGGTTTATTGCTGATAAATCTGGAGCCGGTGAGCGTGGAAGCCGCGGTATCATTGCAGCACTGGGGCCAG
ATGGTAAGCCCTCCCGTATCGTAGTTATCTACACGACGGGGAGTCAGGCAACTATGGATGAACGAAATAG
ACAGATCGCTGAGATAGGTGCCTCACTGATTAAGCATTGGTAACTGTCAGACCAAGTTTACTCATATATA
CTTTAGATTGATTTAAAACTTCATTTTTAATTTAAAAGGATCTAGGTGAAGATCCTTTTTGATAATCTCA
TGACCAAAATCCCTTAACGTGAGTTTTCGTTCCACTGAGCGTCAGACCCCGTAGAAAAGATCAAAGGATC
TTCTTGAGATCCTTTTTTTCTGCGCGTAATCTGCTGCTTGCAAACAAAAAAACCACCGCTACCAGCGGTG
GTTTGTTTGCCGGATCAAGAGCTACCAACTCTTTTTCCGAAGGTAACTGGCTTCAGCAGAGCGCAGATAC
CAAATACTGTCCTTCTAGTGTAGCCGTAGTTAGGCCACCACTTCAAGAACTCTGTAGCACCGCCTACATA
CCTCGCTCTGCTAATCCTGTTACCAGTGGCTGCTGCCAGTGGCGATAAGTCGTGTCTTACCGGGTTGGAC
TCAAGACGATAGTTACCGGATAAGGCGCAGCGGTCGGGCTGAACGGGGGGTTCGTGCACACAGCCCAGCT
TGGAGCGAACGACCTACACCGAACTGAGATACCTACAGCGTGAGCTATGAGAAAGCGCCACGCTTCCCGA
AGGGAGAAAGGCGGACAGGTATCCGGTAAGCGGCAGGGTCGGAACAGGAGAGCGCACGAGGGAGCTTCCA
GGGGGAAACGCCTGGTATCTTTATAGTCCTGTCGGGTTTCGCCACCTCTGACTTGAGCGTCGATTTTTGT
GATGCTCGTCAGGGGGGCGGAGCCTATGGAAAAACGCCAGCAACGCGGCCTTTTTACGGTTCCTGGCCTT
TTGCTGGCC
Features (pLannotate 1.2.2; 19 found; start..end, strand, type, name):
     17..257     +  promoter       U6 promoter: RNA polymerase III promoter for human U6 snRNA
    287..362     +  misc_RNA       gRNA scaffold: guide RNA scaffold for the Streptococcus pyogenes CRISPR/Cas9 system
    369..412     +  misc_RNA       gRNA scaffold (fragment): guide RNA scaffold for the Streptococcus pyogenes CRISPR/Cas9 system
    459..744     +  enhancer       CMV enhancer: human cytomegalovirus immediate early enhancer; contains an 18-bp deletion relative to the standard CMV enhancer
    746..1023    +  promoter       chicken β-actin promoter: No description available
   1024..1252    +  intron         hybrid intron: hybrid between chicken β-actin (CBA) and minute virus of mice (MMV) introns (Gray et al., 2011)
   1390..2991    +  CDS            Cas9(N): N-terminal portion of Streptococcus pyogenes Cas9 (Zetsche et al., 2015)
   2992..5490    +  CDS            Cas9(C): C-terminal portion of Streptococcus pyogenes Cas9 (Zetsche et al., 2015)
   5491..5538    +  CDS            nucleoplasmin NLS: bipartite nuclear localization signal from nucleoplasmin
   5608..6321    +  CDS            EGFP: EGFP is a basic (constitutively fluorescent) green fluorescent protein published in 1996, derived from Aequorea victoria. It is reported to be a rapidly-maturing weak dimer with moderate acid sensitivity.
   6355..6466    +  polyA_signal   bGH poly(A) signal: bovine growth hormone polyadenylation signal
   6571..6711    +  repeat_region  AAV2 ITR: inverted terminal repeat of adeno-associated virus serotype 2 inverted
   6716..6767    -  misc_feature   bom (fragment): basis of mobility region from pBR322
   6786..7166    +  rep_origin     M13 ori (sequence partly withheld): M13 bacteriophage origin of replication; arrow indicates direction of (+) strand synthesis
   7242..7291    -  misc_feature   bom (fragment): basis of mobility region from pBR322
   7393..7428    -  CDS            rop (fragment): Rop protein, which maintains plasmids at low copy number; rop
   7523..7627    +  promoter       AmpR promoter: bla
   7628..8488    +  CDS            AmpR: β-lactamase; bla; confers resistance to ampicillin, carbenicillin, and related antibiotics
   8659..9247    +  rep_origin     ori: high-copy-number ColE1/pMB1/pBR322/pUC origin of replication
