[The description below was written by a language model from this plasmid's Addgene catalogue record and pLannotate feature annotations shown in this document.]
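Description:
PX458_ZNF792_1 is a mammalian CRISPR expression plasmid built on the PX458 backbone, an all-in-one vector that delivers both a single guide RNA and Streptococcus pyogenes Cas9 by transfection. It is maintained in E. coli as a high-copy plasmid through a ColE1/pUC-type origin and selected with ampicillin via the β-lactamase gene. An M13/f1-type phage origin and a single AAV2 inverted terminal repeat are also annotated as backbone remnants. With only one ITR detected, the record gives no indication that the plasmid is intended for AAV packaging.

The construct-specific insert is a guide sequence against human ZNF792, introduced by Gibson cloning and placed between the human U6 RNA polymerase III promoter and the S. pyogenes gRNA scaffold. The annotation also picks up a second, partial scaffold fragment just downstream. A separate Pol II cassette uses the CMV enhancer, chicken β-actin promoter and a hybrid intron to drive Cas9, which the annotation software splits into N- and C-terminal portions although they are contiguous. Cas9 is followed by a nucleoplasmin nuclear localization signal and then EGFP, with a bovine growth hormone polyadenylation signal. The element linking Cas9 to EGFP is not annotated in the feature table. EGFP fluorescence allows transfected cells to be identified or sorted.

According to the record, the guide targets the 3′ end of the ZNF792 gene and belongs to a CRISPR-based endogenous tagging system (CETCh-seq). In that system, Cas9 cleavage near the end of the coding region promotes insertion of an epitope tag, currently FLAG, into the native locus. This allows ChIP-seq of DNA-binding proteins with a standard tag antibody. The donor template carrying the tag is not part of this plasmid.
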