Addgene plasmid #86339: PX458_ZNF792_1
Purpose: Encodes gRNA for 3' target of human ZNF792
Depositing lab: Eric Mendenhall & Richard M. Myers. Depositing organization: University of Alabama in Huntsville. Publication: CETCh-seq: CRISPR epitope tagging ChIP-seq of DNA-binding proteins. Savic D, Partridge EC, Newberry KM, Smith SB, Meadows SK, Roberts BS, Mackiewicz M, Mendenhall EM, Myers RM. Genome Res. 2015 Sep 9. 10.1101/gr.193540.115 PubMed 26355004.
Backbone
  Vector backbone: PX458
  Vector type: CRISPR
Growth in bacteria
  Bacterial resistance: Ampicillin, 100 μg/mL
  Growth temperature: 37°C
  Growth strain: DH5alpha
  Copy number: High Copy
Gene/Insert
  Gene/Insert name: gRNA against ZNF792
  gRNA/shRNA sequence: GCAACACAGCTAGCATTCCTA
  Species: H. sapiens (human)
  Entrez Gene: ZNF792
  Cloning method: Gibson Cloning
  Sequencing primers: 5′ pBR322ori-F
Terms and licenses: Academic/Nonprofit Terms; Industry Terms: Not Available to Industry
Depositor comments: Note: This plasmid is part of the Mendenhall and Meyers CRISPR-based Tagging system to add a tag (currently using FLAG) to endogenous proteins. Please see https://www.addgene.org/crispr/tagging/ for more details.
How to cite: PX458_ZNF792_1 was a gift from Eric Mendenhall & Richard M. Myers (Addgene plasmid # 86339 ; http://n2t.net/addgene:86339 ; RRID:Addgene_86339)
