>Addgene plasmid #86339 | PX458_ZNF792_1 | addgene partial sequence | sequence record 170887 | Addgene Partial NGS Result
GACTATAAGGACCACGACGGAGACTACAAGGATCATGATATTGATTACAAAGACGATGACGATAAGATGG
CCCCAAAGAAGAAGCGGAAGGTCGGTATCCACGGAGTCCCAGCAGCCGACAAGAAGTACAGCATCGGCCT
GGACATCGGCACCAACTCTGTGGGCTGGGCCGTGATCACCGACGAGTACAAGGTGCCCAGCAAGAAATTC
AAGGTGCTGGGCAACACCGACCGGCACAGCATCAAGAAGAACCTGATCGGAGCCCTGCTGTTCGACAGCG
GCGAAACAGCCGAGGCCACCCGGCTGAAGAGAACCGCCAGAAGAAGATACACCAGACGGAAGAACCGGAT
CTGCTATCTGCAAGAGATCTTCAGCAACGAGATGGCCAAGGTGGACGACAGCTTCTTCCACAGACTGGAA
GAGTCCTTCCTGGTGGAAGAGGATAAGAAGCACGAGCGGCACCCCATCTTCGGCAACATCGTGGACGAGG
TGGCCTACCACGAGAAGTACCCCACCATCTACCACCTGAGAAAGAAACTGGTGGACAGCACCGACAAGGC
CGACCTGCGGCTGATCTATCTGGCCCTGGCCCACATGATCAAGTTCCGGGGCCACTTCCTGATCGAGGGC
GACCTGAACCCCGACAACAGCGACGTGGACAAGCTGTTCATCCAGCTGGTGCAGACCTACAACCAGCTGT
TCGAGGAAAACCCCATCAACGCCAGCGGCGTGGACGCCAAGGCCATCCTGTCTGCCAGACTGAGCAAGAG
CAGACGGCTGGAAAATCTGATCGCCCAGCTGCCCGGCGAGAAGAAGAATGGCCTGTTCGGAAACCTGATT
GCCCTGAGCCTGGGCCTGACCCCCAACTTCAAGAGCAACTTCGACCTGGCCGAGGATGCCAAACTGCAGC
TGAGCAAGGACACCTACGACGACGACCTGGACAACCTGCTGGCCCAGATCGGCGACCAGTACGCCGACCT
GTTTCTGGCCGCCAAGAACCTGTCCGACGCCATCCTGCTGAGCGACATCCTGAGAGTGAACACCGAGATC
ACCAAGGCCCCCCTGAGCGCCTCTATGATCAAGAGATACGACGAGCACCACCAGGACCTGACCCTGCTGA
AAGCTCTCGTGCGGCAGCAGCTGCCTGAGAAGTACAAAGAGATTTTCTTCGACCAGAGCAAGAACGGCTA
CGCCGGCTACATTGACGGCGGAGCCAGCCAGGAAGAGTTCTACAAGTTCATCAAGCCCATCCTGGAAAAG
ATGGACGGCACCGAGGAACTGCTCGTGAAGCTGAACAGAGAGGACCTGCTGCGGAAGCAGCGGACCTTCG
ACAACGGCAGCATCCCCCACCAGATCCACCTGGGAGAGCTGCACGCCATTCTGCGGCGGCAGGAAGATTT
TTACCCATTCCTGAAGGACAACCGGGAAAAGATCGAGAAGATCCTGACCTTCCGCATCCCCTACTACGTG
GGCCCTCTGGCCAGGGGAAACAGCAGATTCGCCTGGATGACCAGAAAGAGCGAGGAAACCATCACCCCCT
GGAACTTCGAGGAAGTGGTGGACAAGGGCGCTTCCGCCCAGAGCTTCATCGAGCGGATGACCAACTTCGA
TAAGAACCTGCCCAACGAGAAGGTGCTGCCCAAGCACAGCCTGCTGTACGAGTACTTCACCGTGTATAAC
GAGCTGACCAAAGTGAAATACGTGACCGAGGGAATGAGAAAGCCCGCCTTCCTGAGCGGCGAGCAGAAAA
AGGCCATCGTGGACCTGCTGTTCAAGACCAACCGGAAAGTGACCGTGAAGCAGCTGAAAGAGGACTACTT
CAAGAAAATCGAGTGCTTCGACTCCGTGGAAATCTCCGGCGTGGAAGATCGGTTCAACGCCTCCCTGGGC
ACATACCACGATCTGCTGAAAATTATCAAGGACAAGGACTTCCTGGACAATGAGGAAAACGAGGACATTC
TGGAAGATATCGTGCTGACCCTGACACTGTTTGAGGACAGAGAGATGATCGAGGAACGGCTGAAAACCTA
TGCCCACCTGTTCGACGACAAAGTGATGAAGCAGCTGAAGCGGCGGAGATACACCGGCTGGGGCAGGCTG
AGCCGGAAGCTGATCAACGGCATCCGGGACAAGCAGTCCGGCAAGACAATCCTGGATTTCCTGAAGTCCG
ACGGCTTCGCCAACAGAAACTTCATGCAGCTGATCCACGACGACAGCCTGACCTTTAAAGAGGACATCCA
GAAAGCCCAGGTGTCCGGCCAGGGCGATAGCCTGCACGAGCACATTGCCAATCTGGCCGGCAGCCCCGCC
ATTAAGAAGGGCATCCTGCAGACAGTGAAGGTGGTGGACGAGCTCGTGAAAGTGATGGGCCGGCACAAGC
CCGAGAACATCGTGATCGAAATGGCCAGAGAGAACCAGACCACCCAGAAGGGACAGAAGAACAGCCGCGA
GAGAATGAAGCGGATCGAAGAGGGCATCAAAGAGCTGGGCAGCCAGATCCTGAAAGAACACCCCGTGGAA
AACACCCAGCTGCAGAACGAGAAGCTGTACCTGTACTACCTGCAGAATGGGCGGGATATGTACGTGGACC
AGGAACTGGACATCAACCGGCTGTCCGACTACGATGTGGACCATATCGTGCCTCAGAGCTTTCTGAAGGA
CGACTCCATCGACAACAAGGTGCTGACCAGAAGCGACAAGAACCGGGGCAAGAGCGACAACGTGCCCTCC
GAAGAGGTCGTGAAGAAGATGAAGAACTACTGGCGGCAGCTGCTGAACGCCAAGCTGATTACCCAGAGAA
AGTTCGACAATCTGACCAAGGCCGAGAGAGGCGGCCTGAGCGAACTGGATAAGGCCGGCTTCATCAAGAG
ACAGCTGGTGGAAACCCGGCAGATCACAAAGCACGTGGCACAGATCCTGGACTCCCGGATGAACACTAAG
TACGACGAGAATGACAAGCTGATCCGGGAAGTGAAAGTGATCACCCTGAAGTCCAAGCTGGTGTCCGATT
TCCGGAAGGATTTCCAGTTTTACAAAGTGCGCGAGATCAACAACTACCACCACGCCCACGACGCCTACCT
GAACGCCGTCGTGGGAACCGCCCTGATCAAAAAGTACCCTAAGCTGGAAAGCGAGTTCGTGTACGGCGAC
TACAAGGTGTACGACGTGCGGAAGATGATCGCCAAGAGCGAGCAGGAAATCGGCAAGGCTACCGCCAAGT
ACTTCTTCTACAGCAACATCATGAACTTTTTCAAGACCGAGATTACCCTGGCCAACGGCGAGATCCGGAA
GCGGCCTCTGATCGAGACAAACGGCGAAACCGGGGAGATCGTGTGGGATAAGGGCCGGGATTTTGCCACC
GTGCGGAAAGTGCTGAGCATGCCCCAAGTGAATATCGTGAAAAAGACCGAGGTGCAGACAGGCGGCTTCA
GCAAAGAGTCTATCCTGCCCAAGAGGAACAGCGATAAGCTGATCGCCAGAAAGAAGGACTGGGACCCTAA
GAAGTACGGCGGCTTCGACAGCCCCACCGTGGCCTATTCTGTGCTGGTGGTGGCCAAAGTGGAAAAGGGC
AAGTCCAAGAAACTGAAGAGTGTGAAAGAGCTGCTGGGGATCACCATCATGGAAAGAAGCAGCTTCGAGA
AGAATCCCATCGACTTTCTGGAAGCCAAGGGCTACAAAGAAGTGAAAAAGGACCTGATCATCAAGCTGCC
TAAGTACTCCCTGTTCGAGCTGGAAAACGGCCGGAAGAGAATGCTGGCCTCTGCCGGCGAACTGCAGAAG
GGAAACGAACTGGCCCTGCCCTCCAAATATGTGAACTTCCTGTACCTGGCCAGCCACTATGAGAAGCTGA
AGGGCTCCCCCGAGGATAATGAGCAGAAACAGCTGTTTGTGGAACAGCACAAGCACTACCTGGACGAGAT
CATCGAGCAGATCAGCGAGTTCTCCAAGAGAGTGATCCTGGCCGACGCTAATCTGGACAAAGTGCTGTCC
GCCTACAACAAGCACCGGGATAAGCCCATCAGAGAGCAGGCCGAGAATATCATCCACCTGTTTACCCTGA
CCAATCTGGGAGCCCCTGCCGCCTTCAAGTACTTTGACACCACCATCGACCGGAAGAGGTACACCAGCAC
CAAAGAGGTGCTGGACGCCACCCTGATCCACCAGAGCATCACCGGCCTGTACGAGACACGGATCGACCTG
TCTCAGCTGGGAGGCGACAAAAGGCCGGCGGCCACGAAAAAGGCCGGCCAGGCAAAAAAGAAAAAGGAAT
TCGGCAGTGGAGAGGGCAGAGGAAGTCTGCTAACATGCGGTGACGTCGAGGAGAATCCTGGCCCAGTGAG
CAAGGGCGAGGAGCTGTTCACCGGGGTGGTGCCCATCCTGGTCGAGCTGGACGGCGACGTAAACGGCCAC
AAGTTCAGCGTGTCCGGCGAGGGCGAGGGCGATGCCACCTACGGCAAGCTGACCCTGAAGTTCATCTGCA
CCACCGGCAAGCTGCCCGTGCCCTGGCCCACCCTCGTGACCACCCTGACCTACGGCGTGCAGTGCTTCAG
CCGCTACCCCGACCACATGAAGCAGCACGACTTCTTCAAGTCCGCCATGCCCGAAGGCTACGTCCAGGAG
CGCACCATCTTCTTCAAGGACGACGGCAACTACAAGACCCGCGCCGAGGTGAAGTTCGAGGGCGACACCC
TGGTGAACCGCATCGAGCTGAAGGGCATCGACTTCAAGGAGGACGGCAACATCCTGGGGCACAAGCTGGA
GTACAACTACAACAGCCACAACGTCTATATCATGGCCGACAAGCAGAAGAACGGCATCAAGGTGAACTTC
AAGATCCGCCACAACATCGAGGACGGCAGCGTGCAGCTCGCCGACCACTACCAGCAGAACACCCCCATCG
GCGACGGCCCCGTGCTGCTGCCCGACAACCACTACCTGAGCACCCAGTCCGCCCTGAGCAAAGACCCCAA
CGAGAAGCGCGATCACATGGTCCTGCTGGAGTTCGTGACCGCCGCCGGGATCACTCTCGGCATGGACGAG
CTGTACAAGGAATTCTAACTAGAGCTCGCTGATCAGCCTCGACTGTGCCTTCTAGTTGCCAGCCATCTGT
TGTTTGCCCCTCCCCCGTGCCTTCCTTGACCCTGGAAGGTGCCACTCCCACTGTCCTTTCCTAATAAAAT
GAGGAAATTGCATCGCATTGTCTGAGTAGGTGTCATTCTATTCTGGGGGGTGGGGTGGGGCAGGACAGCA
AGGGGGAGGATTGGGAAGAGAATAGCAGGCATGCTGGGGAGCGGCCGCAGGAACCCCTAGTGATGGAGTT
GGCCACTCCCTCTCTGCGCGCTCGCTCGCTCACTGAGGCCGGGCGACCAAAGGTCGCCCGACGCCCGGGC
TTTGCCCGGGCGGCCTCAGTGAGCGAGCGAGCGCGCAGCTGCCTGCAGGGGCGCCTGATGCGGTATTTTC
TCCTTACGCATCTGTGCGGTATTTCACACCGCATA
[95 nt withheld, positions 5496-5590]
T
[46 nt withheld, positions 5592-5637]
C
[141 nt withheld, positions 5639-5779]
CCTTTGACGTTGGAGTCCACGTTCTTT
[37 nt withheld, positions 5807-5843]
ACTCTATCTCGGGCTATTCTTTTGATTTATAAGGGATTTTGCCGATTTCGGTCTATTGGTTAAAAAATGA
GCTGATTTAACAAAAATTTAACGCGAATTTTAACAAAATATTAACGTTTACAATTTTATGGTGCACTCTC
AGTACAATCTGCTCTGATGCCGCATAGTTAAGCCAGCCCCGACACCCGCCAACACCCGCTGACGCGCCCT
GACGGGCTTGTCTGCTCCCGGCATCCGCTTACAGACAAGCTGTGACCGTCTCCGGGAGCTGCATGTGTCA
GAGGTTTTCACCGTCATCACCGAAACGCGCGAGACGAAAGGGCCTCGTGATACGCCTATTTTTATAGGTT
AATGTCATGATAATAATGGTTTCTTAGACGTCAGGTGGCACTTTTCGGGGAAATGTGCGCGGAACCCCTA
TTTGTTTATTTTTCTAAATACATTCAAATATGTATCCGCTCATGAGACAATAACCCTGATAAATGCTTCA
ATAATATTGAAAAAGGAAGAGTATGAGTATTCAACATTTCCGTGTCGCCCTTATTCCCTTTTTTGCGGCA
TTTTGCCTTCCTGTTTTTGCTCACCCAGAAACGCTGGTGAAAGTAAAAGATGCTGAAGATCAGTTGGGTG
CACGAGTGGGTTACATCGAACTGGATCTCAACAGCGGTAAGATCCTTGAGAGTTTTCGCCCCGAAGAACG
TTTTCCAATGATGAGCACTTTTAAAGTTCTGCTATGTGGCGCGGTATTATCCCGTATTGACGCCGGGCAA
GAGCAACTCGGTCGCCGCATACACTATTCTCAGAATGACTTGGTTGAGTACTCACCAGTCACAGAAAAGC
ATCTTACGGATGGCATGACAGTAAGAGAATTATGCAGTGCTGCCATAACCATGAGTGATAACACTGCGGC
CAACTTACTTCTGACAACGATCGGAGGACCGAAGGAGCTAACCGCTTTTTTGCACAACATGGGGGATCAT
GTAACTCGCCTTGATCGTTGGGAACCGGAGCTGAATGAAGCCATACCAAACGACGAGCGTGACACCACGA
TGCCTGTAGCAATGGCAACAACGTTGCGCAAACTATTAACTGGCGAACTACTTACTCTAGCTTCCCGGCA
ACAATTAATAGACTGGATGGAGGCGGATAAAGTTGCAGGACCACTTCTGCGCTCGGCCCTTCCGGCTGGC
TGGTTTATTGCTGATAAATCTGGAGCCGGTGAGCGTGGAAGCCGCGGTATCATTGCAGCACTGGGGCCAG
ATGGTAAGCCCTCCCGTATCGTAGTTATCTACACGACGGGGAGTCAGGCAACTATGGATGAACGAAATAG
ACAGATCGCTGAGATAGGTGCCTCACTGATTAAGCATTGGTAACTGTCAGACCAAGTTTACTCATATATA
CTTTAGATTGATTTAAAACTTCATTTTTAATTTAAAAGGATCTAGGTGAAGATCCTTTTTGATAATCTCA
TGACCAAAATCCCTTAACGTGAGTTTTCGTTCCACTGAGCGTCAGACCCCGTAGAAAAGATCAAAGGATC
TTCTTGAGATCCTTTTTTTCTGCGCGTAATCTGCTGCTTGCAAACAAAAAAACCACCGCTACCAGCGGTG
GTTTGTTTGCCGGATCAAGAGCTACCAACTCTTTTTCCGAAGGTAACTGGCTTCAGCAGAGCGCAGATAC
CAAATACTGTTCTTCTAGTGTAGCCGTAGTTAGGCCACCACTTCAAGAACTCTGTAGCACCGCCTACATA
CCTCGCTCTGCTAATCCTGTTACCAGTGGCTGCTGCCAGTGGCGATAAGTCGTGTCTTACCGGGTTGGAC
TCAAGACGATAGTTACCGGATAAGGCGCAGCGGTCGGGCTGAACGGGGGGTTCGTGCACACAGCCCAGCT
TGGAGCGAACGACCTACACCGAACTGAGATACCTACAGCGTGAGCTATGAGAAAGCGCCACGCTTCCCGA
AGGGAGAAAGGCGGACAGGTATCCGGTAAGCGGCAGGGTCGGAACAGGAGAGCGCACGAGGGAGCTTCCA
GGGGGAAACGCCTGGTATCTTTATAGTCCTGTCGGGTTTCGCCACCTCTGACTTGAGCGTCGATTTTTGT
GATGCTCGTCAGGGGGGCGGAGCCTATGGAAAAACGCCAGCAACGCGGCCTTTTTACGGTTCCTGGCCTT
TTGCTGGCCTTTTGCTCACATGTGAGGGCCTATTTCCCATGATTCCTTCATATTTGCATATACGATACAA
GGCTGTTAGAGAGATAATTGGAATTAATTTGACTGTAAACACAAAGATATTAGTACAAAATACGTGACGT
AGAAAGTAATAATTTCTTGGGTAGTTTGCAGTTTTAAAATTATGTTTTAAAATGGACTATCATATGCTTA
CCGTAACTTGAAAGTATTTCGATTTCTTGGCTTTATATATCTTGTGGAAAGGACGAAACACCGCAACACA
GCTAGCATTCCTAGTTTTAGAGCTAGAAATAGCAAGTTAAAATAAGGCTAGTCCGTTATCAACTTGAAAA
AGTGGCACCGAGTCGGTGCTTTTTTGTTTTAGAGCTAGAAATAGCAAGTTAAAATAAGGCTAGTCCGTTT
TTAGCGCGTGCGCCAATTCTGCAGACAAATGGCTCTAGAGGTACC
